>Addgene plasmid #123095 | pCMV 3xFLAG-LC3C WT | addgene full sequence | sequence record 243980 | Addgene NGS Result
AAGGCCGCGTTGCTGGCGTTTTTCCATAGGCTCCGCCCCCCTGACGAGCATCACAAAAATCGACGCTCAA
GTCAGAGGTGGCGAAACCCGACAGGACTATAAAGATACCAGGCGTTTCCCCCTGGAAGCTCCCTCGTGCG
CTCTCCTGTTCCGACCCTGCCGCTTACCGGATACCTGTCCGCCTTTCTCCCTTCGGGAAGCGTGGCGCTT
TCTCATAGCTCACGCTGTAGGTATCTCAGTTCGGTGTAGGTCGTTCGCTCCAAGCTGGGCTGTGTGCACG
AACCCCCCGTTCAGCCCGACCGCTGCGCCTTATCCGGTAACTATCGTCTTGAGTCCAACCCGGTAAGACA
CGACTTATCGCCACTGGCAGCAGCCACTGGTAACAGGATTAGCAGAGCGAGGTATGTAGGCGGTGCTACA
GAGTTCTTGAAGTGGTGGCCTAACTACGGCTACACTAGAAGAACAGTATTTGGTATCTGCGCTCTGCTGA
AGCCAGTTACCTTCGGAAAAAGAGTTGGTAGCTCTTGATCCGGCAAACAAACCACCGCTGGTAGCGGTGG
TTTTTTTGTTTGCAAGCAGCAGATTACGCGCAGAAAAAAAGGATCTCAAGAAGATCCTTTGATCTTTTCT
ACGGGGTCTGACGCTCAGTGGAACGAAAACTCACGTTAAGGGATTTTGGTCATGAGATTATCAAAAAGGA
TCTTCACCTAGATCCTTTTAAATTAAAAATGAAGTTTTAAATCAATCTAAAGTATATATGAGTAAACTTG
GTCTGACAGTTACCAATGCTTAATCAGTGAGGCACCTATCTCAGCGATCTGTCTATTTCGTTCATCCATA
GTTGCCTGACTCCCCGTCGTGTAGATAACTACGATACGGGAGGGCTTACCATCTGGCCCCAGTGCTGCAA
TGATACCGCGAGACCCACGCTCACCGGCTCCAGATTTATCAGCAATAAACCAGCCAGCCGGAAGGGCCGA
GCGCAGAAGTGGTCCTGCAACTTTATCCGCCTCCATCCAGTCTATTAATTGTTGCCGGGAAGCTAGAGTA
AGTAGTTCGCCAGTTAATAGTTTGCGCAACGTTGTTGCCATTGCTACAGGCATCGTGGTGTCACGCTCGT
CGTTTGGTATGGCTTCATTCAGCTCCGGTTCCCAACGATCAAGGCGAGTTACATGATCCCCCATGTTGTG
CAAAAAAGCGGTTAGCTCCTTCGGTCCTCCGATCGTTGTCAGAAGTAAGTTGGCCGCAGTGTTATCACTC
ATGGTTATGGCAGCACTGCATAATTCTCTTACTGTCATGCCATCCGTAAGATGCTTTTCTGTGACTGGTG
AGTACTCAACCAAGTCATTCTGAGAATAGTGTATGCGGCGACCGAGTTGCTCTTGCCCGGCGTCAATACG
GGATAATACCGCGCCACATAGCAGAACTTTAAAAGTGCTCATCATTGGAAAACGTTCTTCGGGGCGAAAA
CTCTCAAGGATCTTACCGCTGTTGAGATCCAGTTCGATGTAACCCACTCGTGCACCCAACTGATCTTCAG
CATCTTTTACTTTCACCAGCGTTTCTGGGTGAGCAAAAACAGGAAGGCAAAATGCCGCAAAAAAGGGAAT
AAGGGCGACACGGAAATGTTGAATACTCATACTCTTCCTTTTTCAATATTATTGAAGCATTTATCAGGGT
TATTGTCTCATGAGCGGATACATATTTGAATGTATTTAGAAAAATAAACAAATAGGGGTTCCGCGCACAT
TTCCCCGAAAAGTGCCACCTG
[124 nt withheld, positions 1772-1895]
C
[91 nt withheld, positions 1897-1987]
A
[49 nt withheld, positions 1989-2037]
CCTTTGACGTTGGAGTCCACGTTCTTT
[37 nt withheld, positions 2065-2101]
ACCCTATCTCGGTCTATTCTTTTGATTTATAAGGGATTTTGCCGATTTCGGCCTATTGGTTAAAAAATGA
GCTGATTTAACAAAAATTTAACGCGAATTTTAACAAAATATTAACGCTTACAATTTCCATTCGCCATTCA
GGCTGCGCAACTGTTGGGAAGGGCGATCGGTGCGGGCCTCTTCGCTATTACGCCAGCTGGCGAAAGGGGG
ATGTGCTGCAAGGCGATTAAGTTGGGTAACGCCAGGGTTTTCCCAGTCACGACGTTGTAAAACGACGGCC
AGTGCCAAGCTGATCTATACATTGAATCAATATTGGCAATTAGCCATATTAGTCATTGGTTATATAGCAT
AAATCAATATTGGCTATTGGCCATTGCATACGTTGTATCTATATCATAATATGTACATTTATATTGGCTC
ATGTCCAATATGACCGCCATGTTGACATTGATTATTGACTAGTTATTAATAGTAATCAATTACGGGGTCA
TTAGTTCATAGCCCATATATGGAGTTCCGCGTTACATAACTTACGGTAAATGGCCCGCCTGGCTGACCGC
CCAACGACCCCCGCCCATTGACGTCAATAATGACGTATGTTCCCATAGTAACGCCAATAGGGACTTTCCA
TTGACGTCAATGGGTGGAGTATTTACGGTAAACTGCCCACTTGGCAGTACATCAAGTGTATCATATGCCA
AGTCCGCCCCCTATTGACGTCAATGACGGTAAATGGCCCGCCTGGCATTATGCCCAGTACATGACCTTAC
GGGACTTTCCTACTTGGCAGTACATCTACGTATTAGTCATCGCTATTACCATGGTGATGCGGTTTTGGCA
GTACACCAATGGGCGTGGATAGCGGTTTGACTCACGGGGATTTCCAAGTCTCCACCCCATTGACGTCAAT
GGGAGTTTGTTTTGGCACCAAAATCAACGGGACTTTCCAAAATGTCGTAATAACCCCGCCCCGTTGACGC
AAATGGGCGGTAGGCGTGTACGGTGGGAGGTCTATATAAGCAGAGCTCGTTTAGTGAACCGTCAGAATTG
ATCTGGTACCATGGACTACAAAGACCATGACGGTGATTATAAAGATCATGACATCGATTACAAGGATGAC
GATGACAAGCTTACAAGTTTGTACAAAAAAGCAGGCTTAATGCCGCCTCCACAGAAAATCCCAAGCGTCA
GACCCTTCAAGCAGAGGAAAAGCTTGGCAATCAGACAAGAGGAAGTTGCTGGAATCCGGGCAAAGTTCCC
CAACAAAATCCCGGTGGTAGTGGAGCGCTACCCCAGGGAGACGTTCCTGCCCCCGCTGGACAAAACCAAG
TTCCTGGTCCCGCAGGAGCTGACCATGACCCAGTTCCTCAGCATCATCCGGAGCCGCATGGTCCTGAGAG
CCACGGAAGCCTTTTACTTGCTGGTGAACAACAAGAGCCTGGTCAGCATGAGCGCAACCATGGCAGAGAT
CTACAGAGACTACAAGGATGAGGATGGCTTCGTGTACATGACCTACGCCTCCCAGGAGACATTTGGCTGC
CTGGAGTCAGCAGCCCCCAGGGATGGGAGCAGCCTTGAGGACAGACCCTGCAATCCTCTCTAATACCCAG
CTTTCTTGTACAAAGTGGTGTGATCTAGAGGATCCCGGGTGGCATCCCTGTGACCCCTCCCCAGTGCCTC
TCCTGGCCCTGGAAGTTGCCACTCCAGTGCCCACCAGCCTTGTCCTAATAAAATTAAGTTGCATCATTTT
GTCTGACTAGGTGTCCTTCTATAATATTATGGGGTGGAGGGGGGTGGTATGGAGCAAGGGGCAAGTTGGG
AAGACAACCTGTAGGGCCTGCGGGGTCTATTGGGAACCAAGCTGGAGTGCAGTGGCACAATCTTGGCTCA
CTGCAATCTCCGCCTCCTGGGTTCAAGCGATTCTCCTGCCTCAGCCTCCCGAGTTGTTGGGATTCCAGGC
ATGCATGACCAGGCTCAGCTAATTTTTGTTTTTTTGGTAGAGACGGGGTTTCACCATATTGGCCAGGCTG
GTCTCCAACTCCTAATCTCAGGTGATCTACCCACCTTGGCCTCCCAAATTGCTGGGATTACAGGCGTGAA
CCACTGCTCCCTTCCCTGTCCTTCTGATTTTAAAATAACTATACCAGCAGGAGGACGTCCAGACACAGCA
TAGGCTACCTGGCCATGCCCAACCGGTGGGACATTTGAGTTGCTTGCTTGGCACTGTCCTCTCATGCGTT
GGGTCCACTCAGTAGATGCCTGTTGAATTGGGTACGCGGCCAGCTTGGCTGTGGAATGTGTGTCAGTTAG
GGTGTGGAAAGTCCCCAGGCTCCCCAGCAGGCAGAAGTATGCAAAGCATGCATCTCAATTAGTCAGCAAC
CAGGTGTGGAAAGTCCCCAGGCTCCCCAGCAGGCAGAAGTATGCAAAGCATGCATCTCAATTAGTCAGCA
ACCATAGTCCCGCCCCTAACTCCGCCCATCCCGCCCCTAACTCCGCCCAGTTCCGCCCATTCTCCGCCCC
ATGGCTGACTAATTTTTTTTATTTATGCAGAGGCCGAGGCCGCCTCGGCCTCTGAGCTATTCCAGAAGTA
GTGAGGAGGCTTTTTTGGAGGCCTAGGCTTTTGCAAAAAGCTCCTCGATCGAGGAACTGAAAAACCAGAA
AGTTAATTCCCTATAGTGAGTCGTATTAAATTCGTAATCATGTCATAGCTGTTTCCTGTGTGAAATTGTT
ATCCGCTCACAATTCCACACAACATACGAGCCGGAAGCATAAAGTGTAAAGCCTGGGGTGCCTAATGAGC
GAGCTAACTCACATTAATTGCGTTGCGCTCACTGCCCGCTTTCCAGTCGGGAAACCTGTCGTGCCAGCTG
CATTAATGAATCGGCCAACGCGCGGGGAGAGGCGGTTTGCGTATTGGGCGCTCTTCCGCTTCCTCGCTCA
CTGACTCGCTGCGCTCGGTCGTTCGGCTGCGGCGAGCGGTATCAGCTCACTCAAAGGCGGTAATACGGTT
ATCCACAGAATCAGGGGATAACGCAGGAAAGAACATGTGAGCAAAAGGCCAGCAAAAGGCCAGGAACCGT
AAA
Features (pLannotate 1.2.2; 19 found; start..end, strand, type, name):
     21..609     -  rep_origin     ori: high-copy-number ColE1/pMB1/pBR322/pUC origin of replication
    780..1640    -  CDS            AmpR: β-lactamase; bla; confers resistance to ampicillin, carbenicillin, and related antibiotics
   1641..1745    -  promoter       AmpR promoter: bla
   1772..2200    +  rep_origin     f1 ori (sequence partly withheld): f1 bacteriophage origin of replication; arrow indicates direction of (+) strand synthesis
   2231..2385    -  CDS            lacZα (fragment): LacZα fragment of β-galactosidase; lacZ fragment
   2545..2924    +  enhancer       CMV enhancer: human cytomegalovirus immediate early enhancer
   2926..3125    +  promoter       CMV promoter: human cytomegalovirus (CMV) immediate early promoter
   3165..3230    +  CDS            3xFLAG: three tandem FLAG® epitope tags, followed by an enterokinase cleavage site
   3234..3258    +  protein_bind   attB1: mutant version of attB; recombination site for the Gateway® BP reaction BP Clonase™
   3261..3701    +  CDS            MAP1LC3C: MLP3C_HUMAN - Experimental evidence at protein level: Swiss-Prot protein existence level 1. Ubiquitin-like modifier that plays a crucial role in antibacterial autophagy (xenophagy) through the selective binding of CALCOCO2. Recruits all ATG8 family members to infecting bacteria such as S.Typhimurium (PubMed:23022382). May also play a role in aggrephagy, the macroautophagic degradation of ubiquitinated and aggregated proteins (PubMed:28404643). From Homo sapiens (Human).
   3706..3730    -  protein_bind   attB2: mutant version of attB; recombination site for the Gateway® BP reaction BP Clonase™
   3748..4370    +  polyA_signal   hGH poly(A) signal: human growth hormone polyadenylation signal
   4399..4728    +  promoter       SV40 promoter: SV40 enhancer and early promoter
   4771..4789    -  promoter       T7 promoter: promoter for bacteriophage T7 RNA polymerase
   4827..4843    -  protein_bind   lac operator: The lac repressor binds to the lac operator to inhibit transcription in E. coli. This inhibition can be relieved by adding lactose or isopropyl-β-D-thiogalactopyranoside (IPTG). lac repressor encoded by lacI
   4851..4881    -  promoter       lac promoter: promoter for the E. coli lac operon
   4896..4917    -  protein_bind   CAP binding site: CAP binding activates transcription in the presence of cAMP. E. coli catabolite activator protein
   4930..5022    -  CDS            lacI (fragment): lac repressor; lacI; The lac repressor binds to the lac operator to inhibit transcription in E. coli. This inhibition can be relieved by adding lactose or isopropyl-β-D-thiogalactopyranoside (IPTG).
   5024..5157    -  rep_origin     RSF ori (fragment): Plasmids containing the RSF 1030 origin of replication can be propagated in E. coli cells that contain additional plasmids with compatible origins.
