[The description below was written by a language model from this plasmid's Addgene catalogue record and pLannotate feature annotations shown in this document.]
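Description:
pCMV 3xFLAG-LC3C WT is a mammalian expression plasmid built on the pCMV-tripleFLAG-Gateway backbone for producing wild-type human MAP1LC3C (LC3C, also known as ATG8J) with an N-terminal 3xFLAG epitope. It is maintained in E. coli as a high-copy plasmid through a ColE1/pUC-type origin and selected with ampicillin via the β-lactamase gene. An f1 phage origin is also present, along with backbone remnants that have no evident role in expression: lacZα and lacI fragments, lac promoter/operator elements, a T7 promoter and a partial RSF origin. The sequenced record is about 5.2 kb.

The expression cassette consists of the human cytomegalovirus immediate-early enhancer and promoter driving a 3xFLAG coding segment (which includes an enterokinase cleavage site), followed by the LC3C open reading frame and a human growth hormone polyadenylation signal. The insert was introduced by Gateway recombination, so it is flanked by attB1 and attB2 sites. The attB1 site lies between the tag and the LC3C coding sequence and therefore contributes a short linker to the fusion. An SV40 enhancer/early promoter sits downstream of the poly(A) signal, but no mammalian selection marker is annotated after it, so the plasmid appears suited mainly to transient transfection.

LC3C is a ubiquitin-like ATG8-family modifier involved in autophagy, including antibacterial xenophagy. The FLAG tag allows detection or immunoprecipitation of the expressed protein. The associated study concerns human ATG4 protease isoforms and LC3/GABARAP processing, which suggests use as a tagged substrate for following LC3C processing in cells. The "WT" label implies comparison with variant forms, though the record does not describe any.
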