Addgene plasmid #123095: pCMV 3xFLAG-LC3C WT
Purpose: Expresses 3xFLAG-LC3C wild-type in mammalian cells.
Depositing lab: Robin Ketteler. Depositing organization: University College London. Publication: Redundancy of human ATG4 protease isoforms in autophagy and LC3/GABARAP processing revealed in cells. Agrotis A, Pengo N, Burden JJ, Ketteler R. Autophagy. 2019 Jan 21. doi: 10.1080/15548627.2019.1569925. PubMed 30661429.
Backbone
  Vector backbone: pCMV-tripleFLAG-Gateway
  Backbone size w/o insert (bp): 4711
  Vector type: Mammalian Expression
Growth in bacteria
  Bacterial resistance: Ampicillin, 100 μg/mL
  Growth temperature: 37°C
  Growth strain: DH5alpha
  Copy number: High Copy
Gene/Insert
  Gene/Insert name: Microtubule-associated proteins 1A/1B light chain 3C
  Species: H. sapiens (human)
  GenBank ID: NM_001004343.2
  Entrez Gene: MAP1LC3C (a.k.a. ATG8J, LC3C)
  Promoter: CMV
  Tag / fusion protein: 3xFLAG (N terminal on backbone)
  Cloning method: Gateway Cloning
  Sequencing primers: 5′ CMVF_pCDNA3; 3′ hGH-PA-R
Terms and licenses: Academic/Nonprofit Terms; Industry Terms: Not Available to Industry
How to cite: pCMV 3xFLAG-LC3C WT was a gift from Robin Ketteler (Addgene plasmid # 123095 ; http://n2t.net/addgene:123095 ; RRID:Addgene_123095)
